Addgene plasmid #87064: pcDNA3.1-3xFLAG-V5-ccdB
Purpose: (Empty Backbone) Mammalian Gateway-compatible expression vector backbone with an N-terminal 3xFLAG-V5 tag
Depositing lab: Susan Lindquist & Mikko Taipale. Depositing organization: Whitehead Institute for Biomedical Research. Publication: Quantitative analysis of HSP90-client interactions reveals principles of substrate recognition. Taipale M, Krykbaeva I, Koeva M, Kayatekin C, Westover KD, Karras GI, Lindquist S. Cell. 2012 Aug 31;150(5):987-1001. doi: 10.1016/j.cell.2012.06.047. PubMed 22939624.
Backbone
  Vector backbone: pcDNA3.1
  Backbone manufacturer: Invitrogen
  Vector type: Mammalian Expression
  Selectable markers: Hygromycin
  Tag / fusion protein: 3xFLAG-V5 (N terminal on backbone)
Growth in bacteria
  Bacterial resistance: Chloramphenicol and Ampicillin, 25 & 100 μg/mL
  Growth temperature: 37°C
  Growth strain: ccdB Survival
  Copy number: High Copy
Gene/Insert
  Gene/Insert name: None
  Tag / fusion protein: 3xFLAG-V5 (N terminal on backbone)
Terms and licenses: Academic/Nonprofit Terms; Industry Terms: Not Available to Industry
How to cite: pcDNA3.1-3xFLAG-V5-ccdB was a gift from Susan Lindquist & Mikko Taipale (Addgene plasmid # 87064 ; http://n2t.net/addgene:87064 ; RRID:Addgene_87064)
