[The description below was written by a language model from this plasmid's Addgene catalogue record and pLannotate feature annotations shown in this document.]
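Description:
pcDNA3.1-3xFLAG-V5-ccdB is an empty Gateway destination vector for mammalian expression, built on the Invitrogen pcDNA3.1 backbone. It carries no gene of interest. Instead, it is designed to receive open reading frames from entry clones by LR recombination and to express them with an N-terminal 3xFLAG-V5 tandem epitope tag. The 7.4 kb sequenced plasmid replicates in E. coli from a high-copy ColE1/pUC-type origin, has an f1 origin, and confers ampicillin resistance through the backbone bla gene.

The expression unit runs from the CMV immediate-early enhancer and promoter through the 3xFLAG coding sequence (which includes an enterokinase cleavage site) and the V5 tag. The V5 tag abuts attR1, followed by the Gateway cassette, attR2 and the bovine growth hormone polyadenylation signal. Between the attR sites lie a chloramphenicol acetyltransferase gene with its promoter, a ccdA fragment and the ccdB toxin gene. CcdB poisons DNA gyrase in ordinary E. coli, so the unrecombined vector must be maintained in a ccdB-tolerant strain under chloramphenicol plus ampicillin. After the LR reaction, the cassette is replaced by the insert, and standard strains counterselect against parental plasmid.

For selection in mammalian cells, an SV40 enhancer/early promoter drives a hygromycin phosphotransferase gene terminated by the SV40 poly(A) signal. The annotation also picks up small remnants, including a ble fragment and lac regulatory elements, which appear to be vestigial. The dual tag supports immunodetection and affinity purification of the encoded proteins. The associated publication concerns quantitative analysis of HSP90–client interactions, consistent with use in systematic protein interaction assays on tagged ORF collections.
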