Features (pLannotate 1.2.2; 26 found; start..end, strand, type, name):
    210..638     -  rep_origin     f1 ori (sequence partly withheld): f1 bacteriophage origin of replication; arrow indicates direction of (+) strand synthesis
    659..680     -  promoter       SV40 promoter (fragment): SV40 enhancer and early promoter
    684..908     -  polyA_signal   bGH poly(A) signal: bovine growth hormone polyadenylation signal
    965..1089    +  protein_bind   attR2: mutant version of attR; recombination site for the Gateway® LR reaction LR Clonase™
   1133..1435    -  CDS            ccdB: CCDB_ECOLI - Also known as G, letB, letD. Experimental evidence at protein level: Swiss-Prot protein existence level 1. Toxic component of a type II toxin-antitoxin (TA) system, functioning in plasmid maintainence. Responsible for the post- segregational killing (PSK) of plasmid-free cells, also referred to as a plasmid addiction system. Half-life of over 2 hours. Cell killing by CcdB is accompanied by filamentation, defects in chromosome and plasmid segregation, defects in cell division, formation of anucleate cells, decreased DNA synthesis and plasmid loss. Interferes with the activity of DN
   1440..1598    -  CDS            ccdA (fragment): CCDA_ECO57 - Also known as H, letA. Experimental evidence at protein level: Swiss-Prot protein existence level 1. Antitoxin component of a type II toxin-antitoxin (TA) system which inhibits the post-segregational killing (PSK) of plasmid-free cells, also referred to as a plasmid addiction system. Binds to and blocks the activity of CcdB; will also remove bound CcdB protein from the CcdB-GyrA complex by forming a CcdA-CcdB complex, a process termed rejuvenation. Functions as a transcriptional corepressor for the ccdAB operon, repression also requires CcdB (By similarity). From Escherichia coli
   1777..2436    -  CDS            CmR: chloramphenicol acetyltransferase; cat; confers resistance to chloramphenicol
   2437..2466    -  promoter       cat promoter (fragment): promoter of the E. coli cat gene encoding chloramphenicol acetyltransferase
   2490..2520    -  promoter       lac UV5 promoter: E. coli lac promoter with an "up" mutation
   2545..2669    -  protein_bind   attR1: mutant version of attR; recombination site for the Gateway® LR reaction LR Clonase™
   2668..2708    -  CDS            V5 tag (fragment): epitope tag from simian virus 5
   2727..2792    -  CDS            3xFLAG: three tandem FLAG® epitope tags, followed by an enterokinase cleavage site
   2882..3085    -  promoter       CMV promoter: human cytomegalovirus (CMV) immediate early promoter
   3086..3465    -  enhancer       CMV enhancer: human cytomegalovirus immediate early enhancer
   3620..3672    +  misc_feature   bom (fragment): basis of mobility region from pBR322
   3731..3835    +  promoter       AmpR promoter: bla
   3836..4696    +  CDS            AmpR: β-lactamase; bla; confers resistance to ampicillin, carbenicillin, and related antibiotics
   4867..5455    +  rep_origin     ori: high-copy-number ColE1/pMB1/pBR322/pUC origin of replication
   5638..5730    +  CDS            lacI (fragment): lac repressor; lacI; The lac repressor binds to the lac operator to inhibit transcription in E. coli. This inhibition can be relieved by adding lactose or isopropyl-β-D-thiogalactopyranoside (IPTG).
   5743..5764    +  protein_bind   CAP binding site: CAP binding activates transcription in the presence of cAMP. E. coli catabolite activator protein
   5779..5809    +  promoter       lac promoter: promoter for the E. coli lac operon
   5817..5833    +  protein_bind   lac operator: The lac repressor binds to the lac operator to inhibit transcription in E. coli. This inhibition can be relieved by adding lactose or isopropyl-β-D-thiogalactopyranoside (IPTG). lac repressor encoded by lacI
   5906..6027    -  polyA_signal   SV40 poly(A) signal: SV40 polyadenylation signal
   6022..6147    -  CDS            ble (fragment): BLE_KLEPN - Experimental evidence at protein level: Swiss-Prot protein existence level 1. Binding protein with a strong affinity to the bleomycin family of antibiotics. Binds to CL990; an antimitotic-antibiotic compound. From Klebsiella pneumoniae.
   6157..7182    -  CDS            HygR: aminoglycoside phosphotransferase from E. coli; aph(4)-Ia; confers resistance to hygromycin
   7231..196     -  promoter       SV40 promoter (across the origin): SV40 enhancer and early promoter
>Addgene plasmid #87064 | pcDNA3.1-3xFLAG-V5-ccdB | addgene full sequence | sequence record 173591 | Addgene NGS Result
GAGTTAGGGGCGGGATGGGCGGAGTTAGGGGCGGGACTATGGTTGCTGACTAATTGAGATGCATGCTTTG
CATACTTCTGCCTGCTGGGGAGCCTGGGGACTTTCCACACCTGGTTGCTGACTAATTGAGATGCATGCTT
TGCATACTTCTGCCTGCTGGGGAGCCTGGGGACTTTCCACACCCTAACTGACACACATTCCACAGAATTA
ATTCGCGTTAAATTTTTGTTAAATCAGCTCATTTTTTAACCAATAGGCCGAAATCGGCAAAATCCCTTAT
AAATCAAAAGAATAGACCGAGATAGGGT
[37 nt withheld, positions 309-345]
AAAGAACGTGGACTCCAACGTCAAAGG
[49 nt withheld, positions 373-421]
T
[91 nt withheld, positions 423-513]
G
[124 nt withheld, positions 515-638]
GGGGATACCCCCTAGAGCCCCAGCTGGTTCTTTCCGCCTCAGAAGCCATAGAGCCCACCGCATCCCCAGC
ATGCCTGCTATTGTCTTCCCAATCCTCCCCCTTGCTGTCCTGCCCCACCCCACCCCCCAGAATAGAATGA
CACCTACTCAGACAATGCGATGCAATTTCCTCATTTTATTAGGAAAGGACAGTGGGAGTGGCACCTTCCA
GGGTCAAGGAAGGCACGGGGGAGGGGCAAACAACAGATGGCTGGCAACTAGAAGGCACAGTCGAGGCTGA
TCAGCGGGTTTAAACGGGCCCTCTAGACTCGAGTTACTATAGAGCAACCACTTTGTACAAGAAAGCTGAA
CGAGAAACGTAAAATGATATAAATATCAATATATTAAATTAGATTTTGCATAAAAAACAGACTACATAAT
ACTGTAAAACACAACATATCCAGTCACTATGGTCGACCTGCAGACTGGCTGTGTATAAGGGAGCCTGACA
TTTATATTCCCCAGAACATCAGGTTAATGGCGTTTTTGATGTCATTTTCGCGGTGGCTGAGATCAGCCAC
TTCTTCCCCGATAACGGAGACCGGCACACTGGCCATATCGGTGGTCATCATGCGCCAGCTTTCATCCCCG
ATATGCACCACCGGGTAAAGTTCACGGGAGACTTTATCTGACAGCAGACGTGCACTGGCCAGGGGGATCA
CCATCCGTCGCCCGGGCGTGTCAATAATATCACTCTGTACATCCACAAACAGACGATAACGGCTCTCTCT
TTTATAGGTGTAAACCTTAAACTGCATTTCACCAGCCCCTGTTCTCGTCAGCAAAAGAGCCGTTCATTTC
AATAAACCGGGCGACCTCAGCCATCCCTTCCTGATTTTCCGCTTTCCAGCGTTCGGCACGCAGACGACGG
GCTTCATTCTGCATGGTTGTGCTTACCAGACCGGAGATATTGACATCATATATGCCTTGAGCAACTGATA
GCTGTCGCTGTCAACTGTCACTGTAATACGCTGCTTCATAGCATACCTCTTTTTGACATACTTCGGGTAT
ACATATCAGTATATATTCTTATACCGCAAAAATCAGCGCGCAAATACGCATACTGTTATCTGGCTTTTAG
TAAGCCGGATCCAGATCTTTACGCCCCGCCCTGCCACTCATCGCAGTACTGTTGTAATTCATTAAGCATT
CTGCCGACATGGAAGCCATCACAAACGGCATGATGAACCTGAATCGCCAGCGGCATCAGCACCTTGTCGC
CTTGCGTATAATATTTGCCCATGGTGAAAACGGGGGCGAAGAAGTTGTCCATATTGGCCACGTTTAAATC
AAAACTGGTGAAACTCACCCAGGGATTGGCTGAGACGAAAAACATATTCTCAATAAACCCTTTAGGGAAA
TAGGCCAGGTTTTCACCGTAACACGCCACATCTTGCGAATATATGTGTAGAAACTGCCGGAAATCGTCGT
GGTATTCACTCCAGAGCGATGAAAACGTTTCAGTTTGCTCATGGAAAACGGTGTAACAAGGGTGAACACT
ATCCCATATCACCAGCTCACCGTCTTTCATTGCCATACGGAATTCCGGATGAGCATTCATCAGGCGGGCA
AGAATGTGAATAAAGGCCGGATAAAACTTGTGCTTATTTTTCTTTACGGTCTTTAAAAAGGCCGTAATAT
CCAGCTGAACGGTCTGGTTATAGGTACATTGAGCAACTGACTGAAATGCCTCAAAATGTTCTTTACGATG
CCATTGGGATATATCAACGGTGGTATATCCAGTGATTTTTTTCTCCATTTTAGCTTCCTTAGCTCCTGAA
AATCTCGACGGATCCTAACTCAAAATCCACACATTATACGAGCCGGAAGCATAAAGTGTAAAGCCTGGGG
TGCCTAATGCGGCCGCCATAGTGACTGGATATGTTGTGTTTTACAGTATTATGTAGTCTGTTTTTTATGC
AAAATCTAATTTAATATATTGATATTTATATCATTTTACGTTTCTCGTTCAGCTTTTTTGTACAAACTTG
TAGAATCGAGACCGAGGAGAGGGTTAGGGATAGGCTTACCCGAGGTCGAGCCCGAGCCCTTGTCATCGTC
ATCCTTGTAGTCGATGTCATGATCTTTATAATCACCGTCATGGTCTTTGTAGTCCATGGCTGGATCCTCT
AGAGTCGGTGTCTTCTATGGAGGTCAAAACAGCGTGGATGGCGTCTCCAGGCGATCTGACGGTTCACTAA
ACGAGCTCTGCTTATATAGACCTCCCACCGTACACGCCTACCGCCCATTTGCGTCAATGGGGCGGAGTTG
TTACGACATTTTGGAAAGTCCCGTTGATTTTGGTGCCAAAACAAACTCCCATTGACGTCAATGGGGTGGA
GACTTGGAAATCCCCGTGAGTCAAACCGCTATCCACGCCCATTGATGTACTGCCAAAACCGCATCACCAT
GGTAATAGCGATGACTAATACGTAGATGTACTGCCAAGTAGGAAAGTCCCATAAGGTCATGTACTGGGCA
TAATGCCAGGCGGGCCATTTACCGTCATTGACGTCAATAGGGGGCGTACTTGGCATATGATACACTTGAT
GTACTGCCAAGTGGGCAGTTTACCGTAAATACTCCACCCATTGACGTCAATGGAAAGTCCCTATTGGCGT
TACTATGGGAACATACGTCATTATTGACGTCAATGGGCGGGGGTCGTTGGGCGGTCAGCCAGGCGGGCCA
TTTACCGTAAGTTATGTAACGCGGAACTCCATATATGGGCTATGAACTAATGACCCCGTAATTGATTACT
ATTAATAACTAGTCAATAATCAATGTCAACGCGTATATCTGGCCCGTACATCGCGAAGCAGCGCAAAACG
CCTAACCCTAAGCAGATTCTTCATGCAATTGTCGGTCAAGCCTTGCCTTGTTGTAGCTTAAATTTTGCTC
GCGCACTACTCAGCGACCTCCAACACACAAGCAGGGAGCAGATACTGGCTTAACTATGCGGCATCAGAGC
AGATTGTACTGAGAGTGCACCATAGGGGATCGGGAGATCTCCCGATCCGTCGACGTCAGGTGGCACTTTT
CGGGGAAATGTGCGCGGAACCCCTATTTGTTTATTTTTCTAAATACATTCAAATATGTATCCGCTCATGA
GACAATAACCCTGATAAATGCTTCAATAATATTGAAAAAGGAAGAGTATGAGTATTCAACATTTCCGTGT
CGCCCTTATTCCCTTTTTTGCGGCATTTTGCCTTCCTGTTTTTGCTCACCCAGAAACGCTGGTGAAAGTA
AAAGATGCTGAAGATCAGTTGGGTGCACGAGTGGGTTACATCGAACTGGATCTCAACAGCGGTAAGATCC
TTGAGAGTTTTCGCCCCGAAGAACGTTTTCCAATGATGAGCACTTTTAAAGTTCTGCTATGTGGCGCGGT
ATTATCCCGTATTGACGCCGGGCAAGAGCAACTCGGTCGCCGCATACACTATTCTCAGAATGACTTGGTT
GAGTACTCACCAGTCACAGAAAAGCATCTTACGGATGGCATGACAGTAAGAGAATTATGCAGTGCTGCCA
TAACCATGAGTGATAACACTGCGGCCAACTTACTTCTGACAACGATCGGAGGACCGAAGGAGCTAACCGC
TTTTTTGCACAACATGGGGGATCATGTAACTCGCCTTGATCGTTGGGAACCGGAGCTGAATGAAGCCATA
CCAAACGACGAGCGTGACACCACGATGCCTGTAGCAATGGCAACAACGTTGCGCAAACTATTAACTGGCG
AACTACTTACTCTAGCTTCCCGGCAACAATTAATAGACTGGATGGAGGCGGATAAAGTTGCAGGACCACT
TCTGCGCTCGGCCCTTCCGGCTGGCTGGTTTATTGCTGATAAATCTGGAGCCGGTGAGCGTGGGTCTCGC
GGTATCATTGCAGCACTGGGGCCAGATGGTAAGCCCTCCCGTATCGTAGTTATCTACACGACGGGGAGTC
AGGCAACTATGGATGAACGAAATAGACAGATCGCTGAGATAGGTGCCTCACTGATTAAGCATTGGTAACT
GTCAGACCAAGTTTACTCATATATACTTTAGATTGATTTAAAACTTCATTTTTAATTTAAAAGGATCTAG
GTGAAGATCCTTTTTGATAATCTCATGACCAAAATCCCTTAACGTGAGTTTTCGTTCCACTGAGCGTCAG
ACCCCGTAGAAAAGATCAAAGGATCTTCTTGAGATCCTTTTTTTCTGCGCGTAATCTGCTGCTTGCAAAC
AAAAAAACCACCGCTACCAGCGGTGGTTTGTTTGCCGGATCAAGAGCTACCAACTCTTTTTCCGAAGGTA
ACTGGCTTCAGCAGAGCGCAGATACCAAATACTGTTCTTCTAGTGTAGCCGTAGTTAGGCCACCACTTCA
AGAACTCTGTAGCACCGCCTACATACCTCGCTCTGCTAATCCTGTTACCAGTGGCTGCTGCCAGTGGCGA
TAAGTCGTGTCTTACCGGGTTGGACTCAAGACGATAGTTACCGGATAAGGCGCAGCGGTCGGGCTGAACG
GGGGGTTCGTGCACACAGCCCAGCTTGGAGTGAACGACCTACACCGAACTGAGATACCTACAGCGTGAGC
TATGAGAAAGCGCCACGCTTCCCGAAGGGAGAAAGGCGGACAGGTATCCGGTAAGCGGCAGGGTCGGAAC
AGGAGAGCGCACGAGGGAGCTTCCAGGGGGAAACGCCTGGTATCTTTATAGTCCTGTCGGGTTTCGCCAC
CTCTGACTTGAGCGTCGATTTTTGTGATGCTCGTCAGGGGGGCGGAGCCTATGGAAAAACGCCAGCAACG
CGGCCTTTTTACGGTTCCTGGCCTTTTGCTGGCCTTTTGCTCACATGTTCTTTCCTGCGTTATCCCCTGA
TTCTGTGGATAACCGTATTACCGCCTTTGAGTGAGCTGATACCGCTCGCCGCAGCCGAACGACCGAGCGC
AGCGAGTCAGTGAGCGAGGAAGCGGAAGAGCGCCCAATACGCAAACCGCCTCTCCCCGCGCGTTGGCCGA
TTCATTAATGCAGCTGGCACGACAGGTTTCCCGACTGGAAAGCGGGCAGTGAGCGCAACGCAATTAATGT
GAGTTAGCTCACTCATTAGGCACCCCAGGCTTTACACTTTATGCTTCCGGCTCGTATGTTGTGTGGAATT
GTGAGCGGATAACAATTTCACACAGGAAACAGCTATGACCATGATTACGCCAAGCTCTAGCTAGAGGTCG
ACGGTATACAGACATGATAAGATACATTGATGAGTTTGGACAAACCACAACTAGAATGCAGTGAAAAAAA
TGCTTTATTTGTGAAATTTGTGATGCTATTGCTTTATTTGTAACCATTATAAGCTGCAATAAACAAGTTG
GGGTGGGCGAAGAACTCCAGCATGAGATCCCCGCGCTGGAGGATCATCCAGCCGGCGTCCCGGAAAACGA
TTCCGAAGCCCAACCTTTCATAGAAGGCGGCGGTGGAATCGAAATCTCGTAGCACGTGCTATTCCTTTGC
CCTCGGACGAGTGCTGGGGCGTCGGTTTCCACTATCGGCGAGTACTTCTACACAGCCATCGGTCCAGACG
GCCGCGCTTCTGCGGGCGATTTGTGTACGCCCGACAGTCCCGGCTCCGGATCGGACGATTGCGTCGCATC
GACCCTGCGCCCAAGCTGCATCATCGAAATTGCCGTCAACCAAGCTCTGATAGAGTTGGTCAAGACCAAT
GCGGAGCATATACGCCCGGAGCCGCGGCGATCCTGCAAGCTCCGGATGCCTCCGCTCGAAGTAGCGCGTC
TGCTGCTCCATACAAGCCAACCACGGCCTCCAGAAGAAGATGTTGGCGACCTCGTATTGGGAATCCCCGA
ACATCGCCTCGCTCCAGTCAATGACCGCTGTTATGCGGCCATTGTCCGTCAGGACATTGTTGGAGCCGAA
ATCCGCGTGCACGAGGTGCCGGACTTCGGGGCAGTCCTCGGCCCAAAGCATCAGCTCATCGAGAGCCTGC
GCGACGGACGCACTGACGGTGTCGTCCATCACAGTTTGCCAGTGATACACATGGGGATCAGCAATCGCGC
ATATGAAATCACGCCATGTAGTGTATTGACCGATTCCTTGCGGTCCGAATGGGCCGAACCCGCTCGTCTG
GCTAAGATCGGCCGCAGCGATCGCATCCATGGCCTCCGCGACCGGCTGCAGAACAGCGGGCAGTTCGGTT
TCAGGCAGGTCTTGCAACGTGACACCCTGTGCACGGCGGGAGATGCAATAGGTCAGGCTCTCGCTGAATT
CCCCAATGTCAAGCACTTCCGGAATCGGGAGCGCGGCCGATGCAAAGTGCCGATAAACATAACGATCTTT
GTAGAAACCATCGGCGCAGCTATTTACCCGCAGGACATATCCACGCCCTCCTACATCGAAGCTGAAAGCA
CGAGATTCTTCGCCCTCCGAGAGCTGCATCAGGTCGGAGACGCTGTCGAACTTTTCGATCAGAAACTTCT
CGACAGACGTCGCGGTGAGTTCAGGCTTTTTCATCACGTGCTGATCAGATCCGAAAATGGATATACAAGC
TCCCGGGAGCTTTTTGCAAAAGCCTAGGCCTCCAAAAAAGCCTCCTCACTACTTCTGGAATAGCTCAGAG
GCAGAGGCGGCCTCGGCCTCTGCATAAATAAAAAAAATTAGTCAGCCATGGGGCGGAGAATGGGCGGAAC
TGGGCG
